>Addgene plasmid #92344 | pEGFP-Alu-Nicn1 | addgene full sequence | sequence record 181521 | Addgene NGS Result
CGTTACATAACTTACGGTAAATGGCCCGCCTGGCTGACCGCCCAACGACCCCCGCCCATTGACGTCAATA
ATGACGTATGTTCCCATAGTAACGCCAATAGGGACTTTCCATTGACGTCAATGGGTGGAGTATTTACGGT
AAACTGCCCACTTGGCAGTACATCAAGTGTATCATATGCCAAGTACGCCCCCTATTGACGTCAATGACGG
TAAATGGCCCGCCTGGCATTATGCCCAGTACATGACCTTATGGGACTTTCCTACTTGGCAGTACATCTAC
GTATTAGTCATCGCTATTACCATGGTGATGCGGTTTTGGCAGTACATCAATGGGCGTGGATAGCGGTTTG
ACTCACGGGGATTTCCAAGTCTCCACCCCATTGACGTCAATGGGAGTTTGTTTTGGCACCAAAATCAACG
GGACTTTCCAAAATGTCGTAACAACTCCGCCCCATTGACGCAAATGGGCGGTAGGCGTGTACGGTGGGAG
GTCTATATAAGCAGAGCTGGTTTAGTGAACCGTCAGATCCGCTAGCGCTACCGGTCGCCACCATGGTGAG
CAAGGGCGAGGAGCTGTTCACCGGGGTGGTGCCCATCCTGGTCGAGCTGGACGGCGACGTAAACGGCCAC
AAGTTCAGCGTGTCCGGCGAGGGCGAGGGCGATGCCACCTACGGCAAGCTGACCCTGAAGTTCATCTGCA
CCACCGGCAAGCTGCCCGTGCCCTGGCCCACCCTCGTGACCACCCTGACCTACGGCGTGCAGTGCTTCAG
CCGCTACCCCGACCACATGAAGCAGCACGACTTCTTCAAGTCCGCCATGCCCGAAGGCTACGTCCAGGAG
CGCACCATCTTCTTCAAGGACGACGGCAACTACAAGACCCGCGCCGAGGTGAAGTTCGAGGGCGACACCC
TGGTGAACCGCATCGAGCTGAAGGGCATCGACTTCAAGGAGGACGGCAACATCCTGGGGCACAAGCTGGA
GTACAACTACAACAGCCACAACGTCTATATCATGGCCGACAAGCAGAAGAACGGCATCAAGGTGAACTTC
AAGATCCGCCACAACATCGAGGACGGCAGCGTGCAGCTCGCCGACCACTACCAGCAGAACACCCCCATCG
GCGACGGCCCCGTGCTGCTGCCCGACAACCACTACCTGAGCACCCAGTCCGCCCTGAGCAAAGACCCCAA
CGAGAAGCGCGATCACATGGTCCTGCTGGAGTTCGTGACCGCCGCCGGGATCACTCTCGGCATGGACGAG
CTGTACAAGTCCGGACTCAGATCTTGATAACTTCTGCCATCTGACATAGCCCAAAGCACATCTCTATCCT
TTCTCCCAGTTGCCCCTCTCCTTTTTTGTTGTTTTTTTTGAGGTTGAGTTTTGCTCTTGTTGCCCAGGCT
GGAGTGCAATAGTGCAATCTTGGCTAACTGCAACCTCCGCCTCCCAGGTTCAAGCAATTCTCCTGCCTCA
GTCTCCCGAGTAGCTGGGATTACAGTCATGCATCACCATGCCTGGCTAATTTTGTATTTGTAGTAGAGAT
GGGGTTTCTCCATGTTGGTCAGGCTGGTCTCAAACACCTGACCTCAGGTGATCTGCCTGCCTTGGCCTTC
CAAAGTGCTGGGATTACAGGCATGAGCCACCGCGCCCGGCCTGCCCCTTTCCAAGAGATATGCTCAGCAT
AAGCTTCGAATTCTGCAGTCGACGGTACCGCTAGCACCGACCAGAATCATGCAAGTGCGTAAGATAGTCG
CGGGCCGGGGGATCCACCGGATCTAGATAACTGATCATAATCAGCCATACCACATTTGTAGAGGTTTTAC
TTGCTTTAAAAAACCTCCCACACCTCCCCCTGAACCTGAAACATAAAATGAATGCAATTGTTGTTGTTAA
CTTGTTTATTGCAGCTTATAATGGTTACAAATAAAGCAATAGCATCACAAATTTCACAAATAAAGCATTT
TTTTCACTGCATTCTAGTTGTGGTTTGTCCAAACTCATCAATGTATCTTAACGCGTAAATTGTAAGCGTT
AATATTTTGTTAAAATTCGCGTTAAATTTTTGTTAAATCAGCTCATTTTTTAACCAATAGGCCGAAATCG
GCAAAATCCCTTATAAATCAAAAGAATAGACCGAGATAGGGT
[37 nt withheld, positions 2143-2179]
AAAGAACGTGGACTCCAACGTCAAAGG
[49 nt withheld, positions 2207-2255]
T
[91 nt withheld, positions 2257-2347]
G
[124 nt withheld, positions 2349-2472]
CAGGTGGCACTTTTCGGGGAAATGTGCGCGGAACCCCTATTTGTTTATTTTTCTAAATACATTCAAATAT
GTATCCGCTCATGAGACAATAACCCTGATAAATGCTTCAATAATATTGAAAAAGGAAGAGTCCTGAGGCG
GAAAGAACCAGCTGTGGAATGTGTGTCAGTTAGGGTGTGGAAAGTCCCCAGGCTCCCCAGCAGGCAGAAG
TATGCAAAGCATGCATCTCAATTAGTCAGCAACCAGGTGTGGAAAGTCCCCAGGCTCCCCAGCAGGCAGA
AGTATGCAAAGCATGCATCTCAATTAGTCAGCAACCATAGTCCCGCCCCTAACTCCGCCCATCCCGCCCC
TAACTCCGCCCAGTTCCGCCCATTCTCCGCCCCATGGCTGACTAATTTTTTTTATTTATGCAGAGGCCGA
GGCCGCCTCGGCCTCTGAGCTATTCCAGAAGTAGTGAGGAGGCTTTTTTGGAGGCCTAGGCTTTTGCAAA
GATCGATCAAGAGACAGGATGAGGATCGTTTCGCATGATTGAACAAGATGGATTGCACGCAGGTTCTCCG
GCCGCTTGGGTGGAGAGGCTATTCGGCTATGACTGGGCACAACAGACAATCGGCTGCTCTGATGCCGCCG
TGTTCCGGCTGTCAGCGCAGGGGCGCCCGGTTCTTTTTGTCAAGACCGACCTGTCCGGTGCCCTGAATGA
ACTGCAAGACGAGGCAGCGCGGCTATCGTGGCTGGCCACGACGGGCGTTCCTTGCGCAGCTGTGCTCGAC
GTTGTCACTGAAGCGGGAAGGGACTGGCTGCTATTGGGCGAAGTGCCGGGGCAGGATCTCCTGTCATCTC
ACCTTGCTCCTGCCGAGAAAGTATCCATCATGGCTGATGCAATGCGGCGGCTGCATACGCTTGATCCGGC
TACCTGCCCATTCGACCACCAAGCGAAACATCGCATCGAGCGAGCACGTACTCGGATGGAAGCCGGTCTT
GTCGATCAGGATGATCTGGACGAAGAGCATCAGGGGCTCGCGCCAGCCGAACTGTTCGCCAGGCTCAAGG
CGAGCATGCCCGACGGCGAGGATCTCGTCGTGACCCATGGCGATGCCTGCTTGCCGAATATCATGGTGGA
AAATGGCCGCTTTTCTGGATTCATCGACTGTGGCCGGCTGGGTGTGGCGGACCGCTATCAGGACATAGCG
TTGGCTACCCGTGATATTGCTGAAGAGCTTGGCGGCGAATGGGCTGACCGCTTCCTCGTGCTTTACGGTA
TCGCCGCTCCCGATTCGCAGCGCATCGCCTTCTATCGCCTTCTTGACGAGTTCTTCTGAGCGGGACTCTG
GGGTTCGAAATGACCGACCAAGCGACGCCCAACCTGCCATCACGAGATTTCGATTCCACCGCCGCCTTCT
ATGAAAGGTTGGGCTTCGGAATCGTTTTCCGGGACGCCGGCTGGATGATCCTCCAGCGCGGGGATCTCAT
GCTGGAGTTCTTCGCCCACCCTAGGGGGAGGCTAACTGAAACACGGAAGGAGACAATACCGGAAGGAACC
CGCGCTATGACGGCAATAAAAAGACAGAATAAAACGCACGGTGTTGGGTCGTTTGTTCATAAACGCGGGG
TTCGGTCCCAGGGCTGGCACTCTGTCGATACCCCACCGAGACCCCATTGGGGCCAATACGCCCGCGTTTC
TTCCTTTTCCCCACCCCACCCCCCAAGTTCGGGTGAAGGCCCAGGGCTCGCAGCCAACGTCGGGGCGGCA
GGCCCTGCCATAGCCTCAGGTTACTCATATATACTTTAGATTGATTTAAAACTTCATTTTTAATTTAAAA
GGATCTAGGTGAAGATCCTTTTTGATAATCTCATGACCAAAATCCCTTAACGTGAGTTTTCGTTCCACTG
AGCGTCAGACCCCGTAGAAAAGATCAAAGGATCTTCTTGAGATCCTTTTTTTCTGCGCGTAATCTGCTGC
TTGCAAACAAAAAAACCACCGCTACCAGCGGTGGTTTGTTTGCCGGATCAAGAGCTACCAACTCTTTTTC
CGAAGGTAACTGGCTTCAGCAGAGCGCAGATACCAAATACTGTTCTTCTAGTGTAGCCGTAGTTAGGCCA
CCACTTCAAGAACTCTGTAGCACCGCCTACATACCTCGCTCTGCTAATCCTGTTACCAGTGGCTGCTGCC
AGTGGCGATAAGTCGTGTCTTACCGGGTTGGACTCAAGACGATAGTTACCGGATAAGGCGCAGCGGTCGG
GCTGAACGGGGGGTTCGTGCACACAGCCCAGCTTGGAGCGAACGACCTACACCGAACTGAGATACCTACA
GCGTGAGCTATGAGAAAGCGCCACGCTTCCCGAAGGGAGAAAGGCGGACAGGTATCCGGTAAGCGGCAGG
GTCGGAACAGGAGAGCGCACGAGGGAGCTTCCAGGGGGAAACGCCTGGTATCTTTATAGTCCTGTCGGGT
TTCGCCACCTCTGACTTGAGCGTCGATTTTTGTGATGCTCGTCAGGGGGGCGGAGCCTATGGAAAAACGC
CAGCAACGCGGCCTTTTTACGGTTCCTGGCCTTTTGCTGGCCTTTTGCTCACATGTTCTTTCCTGCGTTA
TCCCCTGATTCTGTGGATAACCGTATTACCGCCATGCATTAGTTATTAATAGTAATCAATTACGGGGTCA
TTAGTTCATAGCCCATATATGGAGTTCCG
Features (pLannotate 1.2.2; 16 found; start..end, strand, type, name):
      1..304     +  enhancer       CMV enhancer: human cytomegalovirus immediate early enhancer
    305..508     +  promoter       CMV promoter: human cytomegalovirus (CMV) immediate early promoter
    553..1269    +  CDS            EGFP: EGFP is a basic (constitutively fluorescent) green fluorescent protein published in 1996, derived from Aequorea victoria. It is reported to be a rapidly-maturing weak dimer with moderate acid sensitivity.
   1347..1652    +  CDS            GVQW1 (fragment): GVQW1_HUMAN - Also known as TIGD1L2. Experimental evidence at transcript level: Swiss-Prot protein existence level 2. From Homo sapiens (Human).
   1681..1711    +  misc_feature   MCS (fragment): multiple cloning site
   1782..1866    +  CDS            large T antigen (fragment): large T antigen from SV40 (simian virus 40)
   1889..2010    +  polyA_signal   SV40 poly(A) signal: SV40 polyadenylation signal
   2044..2472    -  rep_origin     f1 ori (sequence partly withheld): f1 bacteriophage origin of replication; arrow indicates direction of (+) strand synthesis
   2499..2603    +  promoter       AmpR promoter: bla
   2605..2962    +  promoter       SV40 promoter: SV40 enhancer and early promoter
   2997..3791    +  CDS            NeoR/KanR: aminoglycoside phosphotransferase from Tn5; aph(3')-II (or nptII); confers resistance to neomycin, kanamycin, and G418 (Geneticin®)
   3812..3964    +  CDS            ble (fragment): BLE_KLEPN - Experimental evidence at protein level: Swiss-Prot protein existence level 1. Binding protein with a strong affinity to the bleomycin family of antibiotics. Binds to CL990; an antimitotic-antibiotic compound. From Klebsiella pneumoniae.
   4023..4070    +  polyA_signal   HSV TK poly(A) signal: herpes simplex virus thymidine kinase polyadenylation signal (Cole and Stacy, 1985)
   4161..4177    -  polyA_signal   bGH poly(A) signal (fragment): bovine growth hormone polyadenylation signal
   4399..4987    +  rep_origin     ori: high-copy-number ColE1/pMB1/pBR322/pUC origin of replication
   5102..5161    +  enhancer       CMV enhancer (fragment): human cytomegalovirus immediate early enhancer
