[The description below was written by a language model from this plasmid's Addgene catalogue record and pLannotate feature annotations shown in this document.]
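Description:
pEGFP-Alu-Nicn1 is a mammalian expression plasmid of about 5.2 kb built on the pEGFP-C1 backbone. It expresses EGFP from an mRNA whose 3′ untranslated region carries an Alu-containing segment derived from the human NICN1 gene. The CMV immediate-early enhancer and promoter drive the EGFP coding sequence. The insert sits downstream of EGFP in what remains of the multiple cloning site, and the SV40 polyadenylation signal follows it. The restriction sites used for cloning are not recorded.

The automated annotation labels a roughly 300 nt stretch just after EGFP as a fragment of the human protein GVQW1. This position corresponds to the insert, and the label most likely reflects sequence similarity to Alu repeats rather than an intended coding sequence. The short "large T antigen", "ble" and bGH poly(A) fragments are likewise probably similarity hits within standard backbone sequence, not functional parts.

The plasmid is maintained in bacteria at high copy through a ColE1/pUC-type origin. It also carries an f1 origin, which allows single-stranded DNA production. Selection relies on one NeoR/KanR (Tn5 aminoglycoside phosphotransferase) gene with an HSV TK poly(A) signal. A bacterial promoter expresses this gene to give kanamycin resistance in E. coli, and the SV40 early promoter expresses it to allow G418 selection in mammalian cells.

The construct works as a fluorescent reporter for the effect of an Alu-bearing 3′UTR on gene expression, in keeping with the depositors' work on Alu element-mediated gene silencing. EGFP signal and transcript behaviour provide the readout. The record does not state how many Alu elements the insert contains or how they are oriented.
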