Addgene plasmid #92344: pEGFP-Alu-Nicn1
Purpose: Plasmid for expression of GFP gene with a Nicn1 gene derived Alu element containing 3'UTR.
Depositing lab: Gordon Carmichael & Ling-Ling Chen. Depositing organization: University of Connecticut Health Center. Publication: Alu element-mediated gene silencing. Chen LL, DeCerbo JN, Carmichael GG. EMBO J. 2008 Jun 18;27(12):1694-705. doi: 10.1038/emboj.2008.94. Epub 2008 May 22. PubMed 18497743.
Backbone
  Vector backbone: pEGFP-c1
  Vector type: Mammalian Expression
Growth in bacteria
  Bacterial resistance: Kanamycin, 50 μg/mL
  Growth temperature: 37°C
  Growth strain: DH5alpha
  Copy number: High Copy
Gene/Insert
  Gene/Insert name: Nicn1 gene derived Alu element containing 3'UTR
  Species: H. sapiens (human)
  Entrez Gene: NICN1
  Promoter: CMV
  Cloning method: Restriction Enzyme; 5′ cloning site unknown (unknown if destroyed); 3′ cloning site unknown (unknown if destroyed)
  Sequencing primers: 5′ EGFP-C
Terms and licenses: Academic/Nonprofit Terms; Industry Terms: Not Available to Industry
How to cite: pEGFP-Alu-Nicn1 was a gift from Gordon Carmichael & Ling-Ling Chen (Addgene plasmid # 92344 ; http://n2t.net/addgene:92344 ; RRID:Addgene_92344)
